>Addgene plasmid #111940 | Hsh155 T178A R181A R182A R186A (N4A) | addgene full sequence | sequence record 213574 | Addgene NGS Result
GTAAAACGACGGCCAGTGAGCGCGCGTAATACGACTCACTATAGGGCGAATTGGGTACCGGGCCCCCCCC
TCGAGCATGTACTTTCCGCCTAACTACCATCACCTGTCTTTATTTATTCCGCTGACAGATATGCACAACC
AATTATCGTCTCTTGAAAGCTTTTTAGACGTGATTGCTGTTATTTGGCACGTTGTTAGTATTTAAGCTTA
TTCGGGTTTGCATTGATATTTGCCCGAGCAGAAATCTCCTTCTCGATGAGTTAGAACTGAAACATCTCTT
CAATTACTTATACATAATAAACATAGAAAGCCAGGACCTGTCATCATGAGTCATCCGATTCAATTTGTAA
ACGCTAATAATAGCGATAAGAGCCACCAATTAGGCGGTCAATATTCTATTCCTCAGGATTTGAGGGAAAA
CCTGCAGAAAGAAGCTGCACGTATTGGTGAGAACGAAAAAGATGTGCTACAGGAAAAAATGGAAACTAGG
ACAGTGCAAAATCGAGAGGATTCATACCACAAAAGAAGGTTTGATATGAAGTTTGAGCCGGATTCCGATA
CACAAACTGTTACGTCTTCAGAAAATACCCAAGACGCTGTCGTGCCAAGGAAAAGAAAATCTCGTTGGGA
TGTAAAAGGGTACGAGCCACCTGATGAATCTTCAACAGCGGTCAAAGAAAACTCTGATAGTGCTTTGGTT
AATGTAGAAGGAATCCATGATTTGATGTTTTTTAAACCTTCTGACCATAAATATTTCGCCGACGTTATAT
CCAAAAAACCCATAGATGAGTTAAATAAGGATGAAAAGAAAGAAAGAACCCTGTCGATGTTACTTCTGAA
AATAAAAAATGGCAATGCTGCGAGTGCTGCTACTTCTATGGCTATTTTAACCGATAAAGCTGTTACATTT
GGTCCAGAAATGATATTTAACCGCTTATTGCCCATATTACTAGACAGAAGTTTGGAAGACCAGGAAAGAC
ATCTAATGATCAAGACCATAGATCGCGTCCTTTACCAGCTAGGAGATTTAACAAAACCTTACGTTCACAA
AATACTTGTAGTAGCTGCCCCATTGCTAATAGATGAAGATCCAATGGTTCGTTCAACAGGCCAGGAGATA
ATCACCAATCTGTCTACAGTCGCTGGCCTAAAAACCATTCTAACAGTAATGAGACCTGATATTGAGAATG
AGGATGAGTATGTTAGAAATGTAACTTCAAGAGCGGCGGCTGTGGTGGCAAAAGCCCTTGGTGTTAATCA
ATTGCTTCCTTTCATCAATGCAGCATGCCACTCACGGAAGTCTTGGAAAGCAAGGCATACTGGCATAAAA
ATTGTGCAGCAAATAGGTATACTTTTGGGAATAGGTGTCTTGAATCATCTTACTGGGCTGATGAGTTGTA
TCAAAGACTGCCTAATGGATGATCACGTTCCGGTGCGAATTGTTACAGCACATACTTTATCAACACTAGC
AGAAAATTCTTATCCATATGGTATCGAAGTTTTCAACGTTGTACTGGAGCCATTATGGAAGGGTATAAGA
AGTCATCGTGGTAAAGTGCTATCTTCTTTTTTAAAAGCTGTTGGATCTATGATCCCATTGATGGACCCAG
AGTATGCCGGTTATTATACCACAGAAGCAATGAGAATAATTAGACGTGAATTCGACTCTCCCGATGATGA
AATGAAAAAGACCATTCTTTTAGTATTACAAAAATGTAGCGCTGTAGAATCCATAACGCCAAAATTTCTG
AGAGAAGAAATCGCGCCAGAATTCTTTCAAAAATTTTGGGTCAGACGAGTGGCATTGGATAGACCATTAA
ACAAAGTTGTTACATATACTACTGTTACATTAGCAAAGAAATTAGGTTGTTCTTATACCATTGATAAATT
ATTAACACCATTGAGAGATGAAGCTGAGCCGTTCAGAACAATGGCTGTCCATGCTGTTACTAGAACAGTA
AACTTATTAGGGACAGCAGATTTAGATGAGAGATTAGAAACGAGGCTTATTGATGCGCTCTTGATAGCAT
TTCAAGAACAAACAAATAGTGATTCTATAATCTTTAAAGGGTTTGGGGCAGTGACGGTGTCACTTGACAT
CCGTATGAAACCGTTTTTAGCACCCATTGTGAGTACGATTTTAAATCATTTAAAGCATAAAACTCCCTTG
GTTCGTCAACATGCAGCAGATCTATGTGCCATACTAATACCAGTCATCAAGAACTGTCACGAATTCGAAA
TGTTGAATAAATTGAACATTATATTGTATGAATCCTTAGGCGAAGTATATCCAGAGGTATTAGGTTCTAT
AATCAACGCTATGTACTGTATTACTAGCGTAATGGATTTGGATAAACTACAACCTCCTATTAATCAAATT
TTACCAACCTTAACTCCAATTTTAAGAAACAAGCATAGAAAAGTCGAAGTAAACACTATCAAATTTGTTG
GACTTATTGGTAAATTAGCACCTACCTATGCACCTCCTAAAGAATGGATGAGAATATGTTTTGAACTATT
AGAACTTTTGAAAAGTACAAATAAAGAAATAAGAAGATCAGCAAATGCCACGTTTGGATTCATTGCTGAA
GCAATTGGACCTCACGATGTTCTTGTTGCGTTATTGAACAATTTAAAGGTTCAAGAACGTCAGTTACGTG
TATGCACGGCTGTTGCTATCGGTATCGTTGCTAAAGTGTGTGGTCCTTACAACGTGCTGCCAGTAATCAT
GAATGAATACACAACACCAGAGACTAATGTTCAAAACGGTGTTCTCAAGGCCATGTCATTCATGTTTGAG
TACATTGGTAACATGTCTAAGGATTACATATACTTCATAACACCATTATTAGAAGATGCACTCACCGATA
GGGATTTAGTTCATCGTCAGACAGCGTCGAACGTAATAACCCACTTAGCTTTAAACTGTTCAGGTACAGG
TCACGAAGATGCCTTCATTCATTTAATGAATCTTCTAATACCCAATATTTTTGAAACTTCACCACATGCT
ATTATGCGTATTTTAGAAGGTTTGGAGGCACTGAGTCAAGCTCTTGGCCCTGGACTATTCATGAACTACA
TATGGGCAGGATTGTTCCATCCAGCGAAGAATGTAAGGAAAGCATTTTGGAGGGTGTATAATAACATGTA
CGTAATGTACCAGGACGCCATGGTACCTTTTTACCCCGTTACACCAGACAACAATGAAGAATATATAGAA
GAACTGGATTTAGTTCTGTGAATATATATAGAGCATATAAATAACCACAACTTGTAAGAATATTTTACTT
GACACACCTATATCATCACGTCACGATGCCTTCATAGATTATGATGAAATATAAACAGAACCTGCTATTG
GAAAAAAAAGGGCAGGAAAAAATTTTGTGAAAGTGAGTAAAAGAAAGATGAAGAGCGAGACATGGATAAT
AAGAAATAGATGTCACTAATGGACAATTGGAAGACTGATATGGAAAGTTACGATGAAGGAGGAGCTCCAG
CTTTTGTTCCCTTTAGTGAGGGTTAATTGCGCGCTTGGCGTAATCATGGTCATAGCTGTTTCCTGTGTGA
AATTGTTATCCGCTCACAATTCCACACAACATACGAGCCGGAAGCATAAAGTGTAAAGCCTGGGGTGCCT
AATGAGTGAGCTAACTCACATTAATTGCGTTGCGCTCACTGCCCGCTTTCCAGTCGGGAAACCTGTCGTG
CCAGCTGCATTAATGAATCGGCCAACGCGCGGGGAGAGGCGGTTTGCGTATTGGGCGCTCTTCCGCTTCC
TCGCTCACTGACTCGCTGCGCTCGGTCGTTCGGCTGCGGCGAGCGGTATCAGCTCACTCAAAGGCGGTAA
TACGGTTATCCACAGAATCAGGGGATAACGCAGGAAAGAACATGTGAGCAAAAGGCCAGCAAAAGGCCAG
GAACCGTAAAAAGGCCGCGTTGCTGGCGTTTTTCCATAGGCTCCGCCCCCCTGACGAGCATCACAAAAAT
CGACGCTCAAGTCAGAGGTGGCGAAACCCGACAGGACTATAAAGATACCAGGCGTTTCCCCCTGGAAGCT
CCCTCGTGCGCTCTCCTGTTCCGACCCTGCCGCTTACCGGATACCTGTCCGCCTTTCTCCCTTCGGGAAG
CGTGGCGCTTTCTCATAGCTCACGCTGTAGGTATCTCAGTTCGGTGTAGGTCGTTCGCTCCAAGCTGGGC
TGTGTGCACGAACCCCCCGTTCAGCCCGACCGCTGCGCCTTATCCGGTAACTATCGTCTTGAGTCCAACC
CGGTAAGACACGACTTATCGCCACTGGCAGCAGCCACTGGTAACAGGATTAGCAGAGCGAGGTATGTAGG
CGGTGCTACAGAGTTCTTGAAGTGGTGGCCTAACTACGGCTACACTAGAAGAACAGTATTTGGTATCTGC
GCTCTGCTGAAGCCAGTTACCTTCGGAAAAAGAGTTGGTAGCTCTTGATCCGGCAAACAAACCACCGCTG
GTAGCGGTGGTTTTTTTGTTTGCAAGCAGCAGATTACGCGCAGAAAAAAAGGATCTCAAGAAGATCCTTT
GATCTTTTCTACGGGGTCTGACGCTCAGTGGAACGAAAACTCACGTTAAGGGATTTTGGTCATGAGATTA
TCAAAAAGGATCTTCACCTAGATCCTTTTAAATTAAAAATGAAGTTTTAAATCAATCTAAAGTATATATG
AGTAAACTTGGTCTGACAGTTACCAATGCTTAATCAGTGAGGCACCTATCTCAGCGATCTGTCTATTTCG
TTCATCCATAGTTGCCTGACTCCCCGTCGTGTAGATAACTACGATACGGGAGGGCTTACCATCTGGCCCC
AGTGCTGCAATGATACCGCGAGACCCACGCTCACCGGCTCCAGATTTATCAGCAATAAACCAGCCAGCCG
GAAGGGCCGAGCGCAGAAGTGGTCCTGCAACTTTATCCGCCTCCATCCAGTCTATTAATTGTTGCCGGGA
AGCTAGAGTAAGTAGTTCGCCAGTTAATAGTTTGCGCAACGTTGTTGCCATTGCTACAGGCATCGTGGTG
TCACGCTCGTCGTTTGGTATGGCTTCATTCAGCTCCGGTTCCCAACGATCAAGGCGAGTTACATGATCCC
CCATGTTGTGCAAAAAAGCGGTTAGCTCCTTCGGTCCTCCGATCGTTGTCAGAAGTAAGTTGGCCGCAGT
GTTATCACTCATGGTTATGGCAGCACTGCATAATTCTCTTACTGTCATGCCATCCGTAAGATGCTTTTCT
GTGACTGGTGAGTACTCAACCAAGTCATTCTGAGAATAGTGTATGCGGCGACCGAGTTGCTCTTGCCCGG
CGTCAATACGGGATAATACCGCGCCACATAGCAGAACTTTAAAAGTGCTCATCATTGGAAAACGTTCTTC
GGGGCGAAAACTCTCAAGGATCTTACCGCTGTTGAGATCCAGTTCGATGTAACCCACTCGTGCACCCAAC
TGATCTTCAGCATCTTTTACTTTCACCAGCGTTTCTGGGTGAGCAAAAACAGGAAGGCAAAATGCCGCAA
AAAAGGGAATAAGGGCGACACGGAAATGTTGAATACTCATACTCTTCCTTTTTCAATATTATTGAAGCAT
TTATCAGGGTTATTGTCTCATGAGCGGATACATATTTGAATGTATTTAGAAAAATAAACAAATAGGGGTT
CCGCGCACATTTCCCCGAAAAGTGCCACCTGGGTCCTTTTCATCACGTGCTATAAAAATAATTATAATTT
AAATTTTTTAATATAAATATATAAATTAAAAATAGAAAGTAAAAAAAGAAATTAAAGAAAAAATAGTTTT
TGTTTTCCGAAGATGTAAAAGACTCTAGGGGGATCGCCAACAAATACTACCTTTTATCTTGCTCTTCCTG
CTCTCAGGTATTAATGCCGAATTGTTTCATCTTGTCTGTGTAGAAGACCACACACGAAAATCCTGTGATT
TTACATTTTACTTATCGTTAATCGAATGTATATCTATTTAATCTGCTTTTCTTGTCTAATAAATATATAT
GTAAAGTACGCTTTTTGTTGAAATTTTTTAAACCTTTGTTTATTTTTTTTTCTTCATTCCGTAACTCTTC
TACCTTCTTTATTTACTTTCTAAAATCCAAATACAAAACATAAAAATAAATAAACACAGAGTAAATTCCC
AAATTATTCCATCATTAAAAGATACGAGGCGCGTGTAAGTTACAGGCAAGCGATCCGTCTAAGAAACCAT
TATTATCATGACATTAACCTATAAAAATAGGCGTATCACGAGGCCCTTTCGTCTCGCGCGTTTCGGTGAT
GACGGTGAAAACCTCTGACACATGCAGCTCCCGGAGACGGTCACAGCTTGTCTGTAAGCGGATGCCGGGA
GCAGACAAGCCCGTCAGGGCGCGTCAGCGGGTGTTGGCGGGTGTCGGGGCTGGCTTAACTATGCGGCATC
AGAGCAGATTGTACTGAGAGTGCACCATAGATCACGACATTACTATATATATAATATAGGAAGCATTTAA
TAGAACAGCATCGTAATATATGTGTACTTTGCAGTTATGACGCCAGATGGCAGTAGTGGAAGATATTCTT
TATTGAAAAATAGCTTGTCACCTTACGTACAATCTTGATCCGGAGCTTTTCTTTTTTTGCCGATTAAGAA
TTAATTCGGTCGAAAAAAGAAAAGGAGAGGGCCAAGAGGGAGGGCATTGGTGACTATTGAGCACGTGAGT
ATACGTGATTAAGCACACAAAGGCAGCTTGGAGTATGTCTGTTATTAATTTCACAGGTAGTTCTGGTCCA
TTGGTGAAAGTTTGCGGCTTGCAGAGCACAGAGGCCGCAGAATGTGCTCTAGATTCCGATGCTGACTTGC
TGGGTATTATATGTGTGCCCAATAGAAAGAGAACAATTGACCCGGTTATTGCAAGGAAAATTTCAAGTCT
TGTAAAAGCATATAAAAATAGTTCAGGCACTCCGAAATACTTGGTTGGCGTGTTTCGTAATCAACCTAAG
GAGGATGTTTTGGCTCTGGTCAATGATTACGGCATTGATATCGTCCAACTGCATGGAGATGAGTCGTGGC
AAGAATACCAAGAGTTCCTCGGTTTGCCAGTTATTAAAAGACTCGTATTTCCAAAAGACTGCAACATACT
ACTCAGTGCAGCTTCACAGAAACCTCATTCGTTTATTCCCTTGTTTGATTCAGAAGCAGGTGGGACAGGT
GAACTTTTGGATTGGAACTCGATTTCTGACTGGGTTGGAAGGCAAGAGAGCCCCGAAAGCTTACATTTTA
TGTTAGCTGGTGGACTGACGCCAGAAAATGTTGGTGATGCGCTTAGATTAAATGGCGTTATTGGTGTTGA
TGTAAGCGGAGGTGTGGAGACAAATGGTGTAAAAGACTCTAACAAAATAGCAAATTTCGTCAAAAATGCT
AAGAAATAGGTTATTACTGAGTAGTATTTATTTAAGTATTGTTTGTGCACTTGCCGATCTATGCGGTGTG
AAATACCGCACAGATGCGTAAGGAGAAAATACCGCATCAGGAAATTGTAAGCGTTAATATTTTGTTAAAA
TTCGCGTTAAATTTTTGTTAAATCAGCTCATTTTTTAACCAATAGGCCGAAATCGGCAAAATCCCTTATA
AATCAAAAGAATAGACCGAGATAGGGT
[37 nt withheld, positions 7658-7694]
AAAGAACGTGGACTCCAACGTCAAAGG
[49 nt withheld, positions 7722-7770]
T
[91 nt withheld, positions 7772-7862]
G
[124 nt withheld, positions 7864-7987]
CCATTCGCCATTCAGGCTGCGCAACTGTTGGGAAGGGCGATCGGTGCGGGCCTCTTCGCTATTACGCCAG
CTGGCGAAAGGGGGATGTGCTGCAAGGCGATTAAGTTGGGTAACGCCAGGGTTTTCCCAGTCACGACGTT
Features (pLannotate 1.2.2; 19 found; start..end, strand, type, name):
     27..45      +  promoter       T7 promoter: promoter for bacteriophage T7 RNA polymerase
    326..3238    +  CDS            HSH155: SF3B1_YEAST - Experimental evidence at protein level: Swiss-Prot protein existence level 1. Contacts pre-mRNA on both sides of the branch site early in spliceosome assembly. From Saccharomyces cerevisiae (strain ATCC 204508 / S288c) (Baker's yeast).
   3440..3493    +  CDS            ABZ2 (fragment): PABC_YEAST - Experimental evidence at protein level: Swiss-Prot protein existence level 1. Converts 4-amino-4-deoxychorismate into 4-aminobenzoate (PABA) and pyruvate. From Saccharomyces cerevisiae (strain ATCC 204508 / S288c) (Baker's yeast).
   3510..3528    -  promoter       T3 promoter: promoter for bacteriophage T3 RNA polymerase
   3573..3589    -  protein_bind   lac operator: The lac repressor binds to the lac operator to inhibit transcription in E. coli. This inhibition can be relieved by adding lactose or isopropyl-β-D-thiogalactopyranoside (IPTG). lac repressor encoded by lacI
   3597..3627    -  promoter       lac promoter: promoter for the E. coli lac operon
   3642..3663    -  protein_bind   CAP binding site: CAP binding activates transcription in the presence of cAMP. E. coli catabolite activator protein
   3676..3768    -  CDS            lacI (fragment): lac repressor; lacI; The lac repressor binds to the lac operator to inhibit transcription in E. coli. This inhibition can be relieved by adding lactose or isopropyl-β-D-thiogalactopyranoside (IPTG).
   3951..4539    -  rep_origin     ori: high-copy-number ColE1/pMB1/pBR322/pUC origin of replication
   4710..5570    -  CDS            AmpR: β-lactamase; bla; confers resistance to ampicillin, carbenicillin, and related antibiotics
   5571..5675    -  promoter       AmpR promoter: bla
   5712..6215    +  misc_feature   CEN/ARS: S. cerevisiae CEN6 centromere fused to an autonomously replicating sequence
   6283..6318    +  CDS            rop (fragment): Rop protein, which maintains plasmids at low copy number; rop
   6420..6469    +  misc_feature   bom (fragment): basis of mobility region from pBR322
   6607..6754    +  promoter       TRP1 promoter: S. cerevisiae TRP1
   6755..7429    +  CDS            TRP1: phosphoribosylanthranilate isomerase, required for tryptophan biosynthesis; S. cerevisiae TRP1; yeast auxotrophic marker
   7480..7531    +  misc_feature   bom (fragment): basis of mobility region from pBR322
   7559..7987    -  rep_origin     f1 ori (sequence partly withheld): f1 bacteriophage origin of replication; arrow indicates direction of (+) strand synthesis
   7991..19      -  CDS            lacZα (fragment) (across the origin): LacZα fragment of β-galactosidase; lacZ fragment
