[The description below was written by a language model from this plasmid's Addgene catalogue record and pLannotate feature annotations shown in this document.]
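Description:
Hsh155 T178A R181A R182A R186A (N4A) is a yeast–E. coli shuttle plasmid built on the pRS414 backbone, a low-copy centromeric vector. In Saccharomyces cerevisiae it is maintained through a CEN6/ARS element, which provides chromosome-like segregation and autonomous replication, and it is selected by the TRP1 auxotrophic marker expressed from its own promoter. In bacteria it replicates from a high-copy ColE1/pUC-type origin and is selected with ampicillin through the β-lactamase gene. An f1 origin and the remnants of the lacZα cloning region, with flanking T7 and T3 promoters and lac promoter/operator elements, are standard backbone features and are not central to its use.

The roughly 3.3 kb insert is a genomic fragment of S. cerevisiae carrying the HSH155 open reading frame together with surrounding chromosomal sequence, which includes a short piece annotated as the ABZ2 gene downstream. No heterologous yeast promoter is annotated, and the record describes the insert as including flanking genomic regions, so expression presumably depends on the native HSH155 regulatory sequences. HSH155 encodes the yeast counterpart of the SF3b1 spliceosome component, which contacts pre-mRNA around the branch site early in spliceosome assembly. This allele carries four alanine substitutions (T178A, R181A, R182A, R186A), collectively termed N4A.

The plasmid is intended for plasmid shuffling. It is introduced into an HSH155 deletion strain so that the mutant copy can become the only source of the protein. The associated work concerns interactions of Hsh155/SF3b1 with the U2 snRNA/branch site duplex.
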