Addgene plasmid #111940: Hsh155 T178A R181A R182A R186A (N4A)
Purpose: This is a shuffle plasmid containing the HSH155 gene and the surrounding genomic regions. It bears a TRP marker for shuffle into a HSH155 deletion strain. It has the T178A R181A R182A R186A mutation
Depositing lab: Aaron Hoskins. Depositing organization: University of Wisconsin, Madison. Publication: Functional Analysis of Hsh155/SF3b1 Interactions with the U2 snRNA/Branch Site Duplex. Carrocci TJ, Paulson JC, Hoskins AA. RNA. 2018 May 11. pii: rna.065664.118. doi: 10.1261/rna.065664.118. PubMed 29752352.
Backbone
  Vector backbone: pRS414
  Backbone manufacturer: ATCC
  Backbone size w/o insert (bp): 4788
  Total vector size (bp): 8124
  Vector type: Bacterial Expression, Yeast Expression
  Selectable markers: TRP1
Growth in bacteria
  Bacterial resistance: Ampicillin, 100 μg/mL
  Growth temperature: 37°C
  Growth strain: DH5alpha
  Copy number: Unknown
Gene/Insert
  Gene/Insert name: Hsh155 T178A R181A R182A R186A (N4A)
  Species: S. cerevisiae (budding yeast)
  Insert size (bp): 3339
  Mutation: T178A R181A R182A R186A
Terms and licenses: Academic/Nonprofit Terms; Industry Terms: Not Available to Industry
How to cite: Hsh155 T178A R181A R182A R186A (N4A) was a gift from Aaron Hoskins (Addgene plasmid # 111940 ; http://n2t.net/addgene:111940 ; RRID:Addgene_111940)
